>Addgene plasmid #215068 | mVenus-Cyclin D1-NeoR | addgene full sequence | sequence record 429315 | Addgene NGS Result
ATATATGGAGTTCCGCGTTACATAACTTACGGTAAATGGCCCGCCTGGCTGACCGCCCAACGACCCCCGC
CCATTGACGTCAATAATGACGTATGTTCCCATAGTAACGCCAATAGGGACTTTCCATTGACGTCAATGGG
TGGAGTATTTACGGTAAACTGCCCACTTGGCAGTACATCAAGTGTATCATATGCCAAGTACGCCCCCTAT
TGACGTCAATGACGGTAAATGGCCCGCCTGGCATTATGCCCAGTACATGACCTTATGGGACTTTCCTACT
TGGCAGTACATCTACGTATTAGTCATCGCTATTACCATGGTGATGCGGTTTTGGCAGTACATCAATGGGC
GTGGATAGCGGTTTGACTCACGGGGATTTCCAAGTCTCCACCCCATTGACGTCAATGGGAGTTTGTTTTG
GCACCAAAATCAACGGGACTTTCCAAAATGTCGTAACAACTCCGCCCCATTGACGCAAATGGGCGGTAGG
CGTGTACGGTGGGAGGTCTATATAAGCAGAGCTGGTTTAGTGAACCGTCAGATCCGCTAGCGCTACCGGT
CGCCACCATGGTGAGCAAGGGCGAGGAGCTGTTCACCGGGGTGGTGCCCATCCTGGTCGAGCTGGACGGC
GACGTAAACGGCCACAAGTTCAGCGTGTCCGGCGAGGGCGAGGGCGATGCCACCTACGGCAAGCTGACCC
TGAAGCTGATCTGCACCACCGGCAAGCTGCCCGTGCCCTGGCCCACCCTCGTGACCACCCTGGGCTACGG
CCTGCAGTGCTTCGCCCGCTACCCCGACCACATGAAGCAGCACGACTTCTTCAAGTCCGCCATGCCCGAA
GGCTACGTCCAGGAGCGCACCATCTTCTTCAAGGACGACGGCAACTACAAGACCCGCGCCGAGGTGAAGT
TCGAGGGCGACACCCTGGTGAACCGCATCGAGCTGAAGGGCATCGACTTCAAGGAGGACGGCAACATCCT
GGGGCACAAGCTGGAGTACAACTACAACAGCCACAACGTCTATATCACCGCCGACAAGCAGAAGAACGGC
ATCAAGGCCAACTTCAAGATCCGCCACAACATCGAGGACGGCGGCGTGCAGCTCGCCGACCACTACCAGC
AGAACACCCCCATCGGCGACGGCCCCGTGCTGCTGCCCGACAACCACTACCTGAGCTACCAGTCCAAGCT
GAGCAAAGACCCCAACGAGAAGCGCGATCACATGGTCCTGCTGGAGTTCGTGACCGCCGCCGGGATCACT
CTCGGCATGGACGAGCTGTACAAGTCCGGACTCAGATCTCGAGCTCAAGCTTCGAATTCACCAGAACACC
AGCTCCTGTGCTGCGAAGTGGAAACCATCCGCCGCGCGTACCCCGATGCCAACCTCCTCAACGACCGGGT
GCTGCGGGCCATGCTGAAGGCGGAGGAGACCTGCGCGCCCTCGGTGTCCTACTTCAAATGTGTGCAGAAG
GAGGTCCTGCCGTCCATGCGGAAGATCGTCGCCACCTGGATGCTGGAGGTCTGCGAGGAACAGAAGTGCG
AGGAGGAGGTCTTCCCGCTGGCCATGAACTACCTGGACCGCTTCCTGTCGCTGGAGCCCGTGAAAAAGAG
CCGCCTGCAGCTGCTGGGGGCCACTTGCATGTTCGTGGCCTCTAAGATGAAGGAGACCATCCCCCTGACG
GCCGAGAAGCTGTGCATCTACACCGACAACTCCATCCGGCCCGAGGAGCTGCTGCAAATGGAGCTGCTCC
TGGTGAACAAGCTCAAGTGGAACCTGGCCGCAATGACCCCGCACGATTTCATTGAACACTTCCTCTCCAA
AATGCCAGAGGCGGAGGAGAACAAACAGATCATCCGCAAACACGCGCAGACCTTCGTTGCCCTCTGTGCC
ACAGATGTGAAGTTCATTTCCAATCCGCCCTCCATGGTGGCAGCGGGGAGCGTGGTGGCCGCAGTGCAAG
GCCTGAACCTGAGGAGCCCCAACAACTTCCTGTCCTACTACCGCCTCACACGCTTCCTCTCCAGAGTGAT
CAAGTGTGACCCAGACTGCCTCCGGGCCTGCCAGGAGCAGATCGAAGCCCTGCTGGAGTCAAGCCTGCGC
CAGGCCCAGCAGAACATGGACCCCAAGGCCGCCGAGGAGGAGGAAGAGGAGGAGGAGGAGGTGGACCTGG
CTTGCACACCCACCGACGTGCGGGACGTGGACATCTGAGGATCCACCGGATCTAGATAACTGATCATAAT
CAGCCATACCACATTTGTAGAGGTTTTACTTGCTTTAAAAAACCTCCCACACCTCCCCCTGAACCTGAAA
CATAAAATGAATGCAATTGTTGTTGTTAACTTGTTTATTGCAGCTTATAATGGTTACAAATAAAGCAATA
GCATCACAAATTTCACAAATAAAGCATTTTTTTCACTGCATTCTAGTTGTGGTTTGTCCAAACTCATCAA
TGTATCTTAAGGCGTAAATTGTAAGCGTTAATATTTTGTTAAAATTCGCGTTAAATTTTTGTTAAATCAG
CTCATTTTTTAACCAATAGGCCGAAATCGGCAAAATCCCTTATAAATCAAAAGAATAGACCGAGATAGGG
T
[37 nt withheld, positions 2592-2628]
AAAGAACGTGGACTCCAACGTCAAAGG
[49 nt withheld, positions 2656-2704]
T
[91 nt withheld, positions 2706-2796]
G
[124 nt withheld, positions 2798-2921]
CAGGTGGCACTTTTCGGGGAAATGTGCGCGGAACCCCTATTTGTTTATTTTTCTAAATACATTCAAATAT
GTATCCGCTCATGAGACAATAACCCTGATAAATGCTTCAATAATATTGAAAAAGGAAGAGTCCTGAGGCG
GAAAGAACCAGCTGTGGAATGTGTGTCAGTTAGGGTGTGGAAAGTCCCCAGGCTCCCCAGCAGGCAGAAG
TATGCAAAGCATGCATCTCAATTAGTCAGCAACCAGGTGTGGAAAGTCCCCAGGCTCCCCAGCAGGCAGA
AGTATGCAAAGCATGCATCTCAATTAGTCAGCAACCATAGTCCCGCCCCTAACTCCGCCCATCCCGCCCC
TAACTCCGCCCAGTTCCGCCCATTCTCCGCCCCATGGCTGACTAATTTTTTTTATTTATGCAGAGGCCGA
GGCCGCCTCGGCCTCTGAGCTATTCCAGAAGTAGTGAGGAGGCTTTTTTGGAGGCCTAGGCTTTTGCAAA
GATCGATCAAGAGACAGGATGAGGATCGTTTCGCATGATTGAACAAGATGGATTGCACGCAGGTTCTCCG
GCCGCTTGGGTGGAGAGGCTATTCGGCTATGACTGGGCACAACAGACAATCGGCTGCTCTGATGCCGCCG
TGTTCCGGCTGTCAGCGCAGGGGCGCCCGGTTCTTTTTGTCAAGACCGACCTGTCCGGTGCCCTGAATGA
ACTGCAAGACGAGGCAGCGCGGCTATCGTGGCTGGCCACGACGGGCGTTCCTTGCGCAGCTGTGCTCGAC
GTTGTCACTGAAGCGGGAAGGGACTGGCTGCTATTGGGCGAAGTGCCGGGGCAGGATCTCCTGTCATCTC
ACCTTGCTCCTGCCGAGAAAGTATCCATCATGGCTGATGCAATGCGGCGGCTGCATACGCTTGATCCGGC
TACCTGCCCATTCGACCACCAAGCGAAACATCGCATCGAGCGAGCACGTACTCGGATGGAAGCCGGTCTT
GTCGATCAGGATGATCTGGACGAAGAGCATCAGGGGCTCGCGCCAGCCGAACTGTTCGCCAGGCTCAAGG
CGAGCATGCCCGACGGCGAGGATCTCGTCGTGACCCATGGCGATGCCTGCTTGCCGAATATCATGGTGGA
AAATGGCCGCTTTTCTGGATTCATCGACTGTGGCCGGCTGGGTGTGGCGGACCGCTATCAGGACATAGCG
TTGGCTACCCGTGATATTGCTGAAGAGCTTGGCGGCGAATGGGCTGACCGCTTCCTCGTGCTTTACGGTA
TCGCCGCTCCCGATTCGCAGCGCATCGCCTTCTATCGCCTTCTTGACGAGTTCTTCTGAGCGGGACTCTG
GGGTTCGAAATGACCGACCAAGCGACGCCCAACCTGCCATCACGAGATTTCGATTCCACCGCCGCCTTCT
ATGAAAGGTTGGGCTTCGGAATCGTTTTCCGGGACGCCGGCTGGATGATCCTCCAGCGCGGGGATCTCAT
GCTGGAGTTCTTCGCCCACCCTAGGGGGAGGCTAACTGAAACACGGAAGGAGACAATACCGGAAGGAACC
CGCGCTATGACGGCAATAAAAAGACAGAATAAAACGCACGGTGTTGGGTCGTTTGTTCATAAACGCGGGG
TTCGGTCCCAGGGCTGGCACTCTGTCGATACCCCACCGAGACCCCATTGGGGCCAATACGCCCGCGTTTC
TTCCTTTTCCCCACCCCACCCCCCAAGTTCGGGTGAAGGCCCAGGGCTCGCAGCCAACGTCGGGGCGGCA
GGCCCTGCCATAGCCTCAGGTTACTCATATATACTTTAGATTGATTTAAAACTTCATTTTTAATTTAAAA
GGATCTAGGTGAAGATCCTTTTTGATAATCTCATGACCAAAATCCCTTAACGTGAGTTTTCGTTCCACTG
AGCGTCAGACCCCGTAGAAAAGATCAAAGGATCTTCTTGAGATCCTTTTTTTCTGCGCGTAATCTGCTGC
TTGCAAACAAAAAAACCACCGCTACCAGCGGTGGTTTGTTTGCCGGATCAAGAGCTACCAACTCTTTTTC
CGAAGGTAACTGGCTTCAGCAGAGCGCAGATACCAAATACTGTTCTTCTAGTGTAGCCGTAGTTAGGCCA
CCACTTCAAGAACTCTGTAGCACCGCCTACATACCTCGCTCTGCTAATCCTGTTACCAGTGGCTGCTGCC
AGTGGCGATAAGTCGTGTCTTACCGGGTTGGACTCAAGACGATAGTTACCGGATAAGGCGCAGCGGTCGG
GCTGAACGGGGGGTTCGTGCACACAGCCCAGCTTGGAGCGAACGACCTACACCGAACTGAGATACCTACA
GCGTGAGCTATGAGAAAGCGCCACGCTTCCCGAAGGGAGAAAGGCGGACAGGTATCCGGTAAGCGGCAGG
GTCGGAACAGGAGAGCGCACGAGGGAGCTTCCAGGGGGAAACGCCTGGTATCTTTATAGTCCTGTCGGGT
TTCGCCACCTCTGACTTGAGCGTCGATTTTTGTGATGCTCGTCAGGGGGGCGGAGCCTATGGAAAAACGC
CAGCAACGCGGCCTTTTTACGGTTCCTGGCCTTTTGCTGGCCTTTTGCTCACATGTTCTTTCCTGCGTTA
TCCCCTGATTCTGTGGATAACCGTATTACCGCCATGCATTAGTTATTAATAGTAATCAATTACGGGGTCA
TTAGTTCATAGCCC
Features (pLannotate 1.2.2; 16 found; start..end, strand, type, name):
     16..319     +  enhancer       CMV enhancer: human cytomegalovirus immediate early enhancer
    320..523     +  promoter       CMV promoter: human cytomegalovirus (CMV) immediate early promoter
    568..1284    +  CDS            mVenus: mVenus is a basic (constitutively fluorescent) yellow fluorescent protein published in 2006, derived from Aequorea victoria. It is reported to be a rapidly-maturing monomer with moderate acid sensitivity.
   1285..1319    +  misc_feature   MCS (fragment): multiple cloning site
   1324..2205    +  CDS            CCND1: CCND1_HUMAN - Also known as BCL1, PRAD1. Experimental evidence at protein level: Swiss-Prot protein existence level 1. Regulatory component of the cyclin D1-CDK4 (DC) complex that phosphorylates and inhibits members of the retinoblastoma (RB) protein family including RB1 and regulates the cell-cycle during G(1)/S transition. Phosphorylation of RB1 allows dissociation of the transcription factor E2F from the RB/E2F complex and the subsequent transcription of E2F target genes which are responsible for the progression through the G(1) phase. Hypophosphorylates RB1 in early G(1) phase. Cyclin D-CD
   2231..2315    +  CDS            large T antigen (fragment): large T antigen from SV40 (simian virus 40)
   2338..2459    +  polyA_signal   SV40 poly(A) signal: SV40 polyadenylation signal
   2493..2921    -  rep_origin     f1 ori (sequence partly withheld): f1 bacteriophage origin of replication; arrow indicates direction of (+) strand synthesis
   2948..3052    +  promoter       AmpR promoter: bla
   3054..3411    +  promoter       SV40 promoter: SV40 enhancer and early promoter
   3446..4240    +  CDS            NeoR/KanR: aminoglycoside phosphotransferase from Tn5; aph(3')-II (or nptII); confers resistance to neomycin, kanamycin, and G418 (Geneticin®)
   4261..4413    +  CDS            ble (fragment): BLE_KLEPN - Experimental evidence at protein level: Swiss-Prot protein existence level 1. Binding protein with a strong affinity to the bleomycin family of antibiotics. Binds to CL990; an antimitotic-antibiotic compound. From Klebsiella pneumoniae.
   4472..4519    +  polyA_signal   HSV TK poly(A) signal: herpes simplex virus thymidine kinase polyadenylation signal (Cole and Stacy, 1985)
   4610..4626    -  polyA_signal   bGH poly(A) signal (fragment): bovine growth hormone polyadenylation signal
   4848..5436    +  rep_origin     ori: high-copy-number ColE1/pMB1/pBR322/pUC origin of replication
   5551..5595    +  enhancer       CMV enhancer (fragment): human cytomegalovirus immediate early enhancer
