[The description below was written by a language model from this plasmid's Addgene catalogue record and pLannotate feature annotations shown in this document.]
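Description:
mVenus-Cyclin D1-NeoR is a 5,595 bp mammalian expression plasmid built on the mVenus-C1 backbone, a C1-type fluorescent protein fusion vector. It replicates in E. coli at high copy from a ColE1/pUC-type origin and also carries an f1 phage origin. A single NeoR/KanR cassette (Tn5 aminoglycoside phosphotransferase) provides selection in both hosts. A bacterial bla-type promoter placed directly upstream of the SV40 enhancer/early promoter drives it for kanamycin resistance in bacteria, while the SV40 promoter drives it for G418 selection in mammalian cells. The HSV TK polyadenylation signal terminates the cassette. The short ble, bGH poly(A) and SV40 large T antigen fragments in the annotation are probably sequence-similarity hits within backbone regions, not functional elements.

The payload is a fusion of the monomeric, rapidly maturing yellow fluorescent protein mVenus to the N terminus of human cyclin D1 (CCND1, also known as BCL1 or PRAD1). The two coding sequences are joined by a short linker derived from the remnant of the multiple cloning site. Expression is driven by the human cytomegalovirus immediate early enhancer and promoter and terminated by the SV40 polyadenylation signal. Cyclin D1 is the regulatory partner of CDK4 that promotes RB phosphorylation and G1/S progression.

The stated purpose is to express mVenus-Cyclin D1 in mammalian cells. The fluorescent tag allows the protein's abundance and localisation to be followed in live or fixed cells after transient transfection, or in stable lines derived by G418 selection. The associated publication concerns a CDK-independent role of D-type cyclins in regulating DNA mismatch repair. The cloning method is not recorded.
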