Addgene plasmid #215068: mVenus-Cyclin D1-NeoR
Purpose: Expresses mVenus-Cyclin D1 in mammalian cells.
Depositing lab: Michele Pagano. Depositing organization: NYU Grossman School of Medicine. Publication: CDK-independent role of D-type cyclins in regulating DNA mismatch repair. Rona G, Miwatani-Minter B, Zhang Q, Goldberg HV, Kerzhnerman MA, Howard JB, Simoneschi D, Lane E, Hobbs JW, Sassani E, Wang AA, Keegan S, Laverty DJ, Piett CG, Pongor LS, Xu ML, Andrade J, Thomas A, Sicinski P, Askenazi M, Ueberheide B, Fenyo D, Nagel ZD, Pagano M. Mol Cell. 2024 Feb 29:S1097-2765(24)00129-1. doi: 10.1016/j.molcel.2024.02.010. PubMed 38458201.
Backbone
  Vector backbone: mVenus-C1 (Plasmid #54651)
  Vector type: Mammalian Expression
  Selectable markers: Neomycin (select with G418)
Growth in bacteria
  Bacterial resistance: Kanamycin, 50 μg/mL
  Growth temperature: 37°C
  Growth strain: DH5alpha
  Copy number: High Copy
Gene/Insert
  Gene/Insert name: CCND1 (alt name: BCL1)
  Species: H. sapiens (human)
  Entrez Gene: CCND1 (a.k.a. BCL1, D11S287E, PRAD1, U21B31)
  Promoter: CMV
  Tag / fusion protein: mVenus (N terminal on insert)
  Cloning method: Unknown
  Sequencing primers: 5′ CMV; 3′ SV40pA
Terms and licenses: Academic/Nonprofit Terms; Industry Terms: Not Available to Industry
How to cite: mVenus-Cyclin D1-NeoR was a gift from Michele Pagano (Addgene plasmid # 215068 ; http://n2t.net/addgene:215068 ; RRID:Addgene_215068)
